Addgene plasmid #18090: pET3a-AqAdk_Y52C
Depositing lab: Dorothee Kern. Depositing organization: Brandeis University. Publication: Intrinsic motions along an enzymatic reaction trajectory. Henzler-Wildman KA, Thai V, Lei M, Ott M, Wolf-Watz M, Fenn T, Pozharski E, Wilson MA, Petsko GA, Karplus M, Hubner CG, Kern D. Nature. 2007 Dec 6. 450(7171):838-44. 10.1038/nature06410 PubMed 18026086.
Backbone
  Vector backbone: pET3A
  Backbone size w/o insert (bp): 5500
  Vector type: Bacterial Expression
Growth in bacteria
  Bacterial resistance: Ampicillin, 100 μg/mL
  Growth temperature: 37°C
  Growth strain: DH5alpha
  Copy number: Low Copy
Gene/Insert
  Gene/Insert name: adenylate kinase
  Species: A. aeolicus
  Insert size (bp): 624
  Mutation: Tyr 52 changed to Cys
  GenBank ID: O66490
  Entrez Gene: kad
  Cloning method: Restriction Enzyme; 5′ cloning site NdeI (not destroyed); 3′ cloning site BamHI (not destroyed)
  Sequencing primers: 5′ T7; 3′ T7term
Terms and licenses: Academic/Nonprofit Terms; Industry Terms: Not Available to Industry
How to cite: pET3a-AqAdk_Y52C was a gift from Dorothee Kern (Addgene plasmid # 18090 ; http://n2t.net/addgene:18090 ; RRID:Addgene_18090)
