[The description below was written by a language model from this plasmid's Addgene catalogue record.]
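Description:
pET3a-AqAdk_Y52C is a bacterial expression plasmid built on the pET3a backbone (recorded as about 5.5 kb without insert) that carries the adenylate kinase gene (kad) from the hyperthermophilic bacterium Aquifex aeolicus. The 624 bp coding sequence was inserted by restriction cloning between the NdeI and BamHI sites, both of which remain intact, so the insert can be excised or exchanged. Cloning at NdeI normally places the gene's own start codon at the vector's translation start. The record lists no fusion tag. The plasmid is selected with ampicillin, is catalogued as low copy, and is maintained in a cloning strain such as DH5alpha. No feature table is provided, so the promoter and origin are not explicitly annotated. The listed T7 and T7 terminator sequencing primers are consistent with the standard pET layout, in which the insert sits between a T7 promoter and T7 terminator. Expression therefore requires a host that supplies T7 RNA polymerase.

The distinguishing feature of this construct is a point mutation changing tyrosine 52 to cysteine. The record does not say why this substitution was made. Introduced cysteines are commonly used as site-specific attachment points for thiol-reactive probes such as fluorophores. That would fit the associated publication, which concerns intrinsic motions of an enzyme along its reaction trajectory, but this reading is an inference rather than a catalogued fact. The plasmid is suited to recombinant production of the Y52C variant of thermophilic adenylate kinase in E. coli for biophysical and enzymological studies of protein dynamics.
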