>Addgene plasmid #18090 | pET3a-AqAdk_Y52C | depositor partial sequence | sequence record 8791 | Author sequence
ATGATACTGGTTTTCCTAGGACCTCCCGGTGCAGGAAAGGGAACTCAGGCTAAGAGACTCGCAAAAGAGA
AGGGCTTTGTCCACATATCCACAGGAGATATCTTAAGGGAAGCCGTTCAGAAGGGAACACCCCTCGGTAA
AAAAGCCAAAGAATGCATGGAAAGGGGGGAACTCGTTCCCGATGACTTAATAATAGCTTTAATAGAGGAA
GTATTTCCGAAGCACGGAAACGTCATATTTGACGGCTTTCCCAGAACCGTAAAACAGGCAGAGGCCCTTG
ACGAGATGCTTGAAAAGAAAGGACTTAAAGTTGACCATGTTCTCCTCTTTGAAGTTCCCGACGAGGTGGT
AATAGAAAGGCTTTCAGGAAGAAGGATAAATCCCGAAACGGGAGAGGTTTACCACGTGAAGTACAACCCA
CCGCCTCCCGGTGTGAAGGTTATTCAAAGGGAAGACGACAAACCCGAAGTCATTAAAAAGAGACTCGAGG
TTTACAGAGAGCAAACCGCTCCCCTCATTGAATATTACAAGAAGAAAGGTATATTAAGAATAATAGACGC
AAGTAAACCTGTTGAGGAGGTTTACAGGCAAGTTTTAGAGGTTATAGGAGATGGCAATTGA
