>Addgene plasmid #18090 | pET3a-AqAdk_Y52C | addgene partial sequence | sequence record 23967 | T7 5'-TAATACGACTCACTATAGGG-3'
CAGATTCTCTNAATATTTTGTTTACTTTAGAAGGAGAGGCCATATGATACTGGTTTTCCTAGGACCTCCC
GGTGCAGGAAAGGGAACTCAGGCTAAGAGACTCGCAAAAGAGAAGGGCTTTGTCCACATATCCACAGGAG
ATATCTTAAGGGAAGCCGTTCAGAAGGGAACACCCCTCGGTAAAAAAGCCAAAGAATGCATGGAAAGGGG
AGAACTCGTTCCCGATGACTTAATAATAGCTTTAATAGAGGAAGTATTTCCGAAGCACGGAAACGTCATA
TTTGACGGCTTTCCCAGAACCGTAAAACAGGCAGAGGCCCTTGACGAGATGCTTGAAAAGAAAGGACTTA
AAGTTGACCATGTTCTCCTCTTTGAAGTTCCCGACGAGGTGGTAATAGAAAGGCTTTCAGGAAGAAGGAT
AAATCCCGAAACGGGAGAGGTTTACCACGTGAAGTACAACCCACCGCCTCCCGGTGTGAAGGTTATTCAA
AGGGAAGACGACAAACCCGAAGTCATTAAAAAGAGACTCGAGGTTTACAGAGAGCAAACCGCTCCCCTCA
TTGAATATTACAAGAAGAAAGGTATATTAAGAATAATAGACGCAAGTTAACCCNTGTTGAGGAGGTTTAC
AGGCAAGTTTTAGAGTNTTATAGGAGATGGCAATTGATAGGGATCCGGCTGCTAACAAAGCCCGAAAGGA
AGCTGAGTTGGCTGCTGCCACCGCTGAGCAATAACTAGCATAACCCCTTGGGGCCTCTAAACGGGTCTTG
AGGGGTTTTTGCTGAAGGAGAACTATTCC
